Addgene plasmid #132278: pDONR221-ANKH
Purpose: Gateway entry clone with codon-optimized ORF sequence for subcloning into custom expression vectors
Depositing lab: RESOLUTE Consortium & Giulio Superti-Furga. Depositing organization: CeMM Research Center for Molecular Medicine. Publication: The RESOLUTE consortium: unlocking SLC transporters for drug discovery. Superti-Furga G, Lackner D, Wiedmer T, Ingles-Prieto A, Barbosa B, Girardi E, Goldmann U, Gurtl B, Klavins K, Klimek C, Lindinger S, Lineiro-Retes E, Muller AC, Onstein S, Redinger G, Reil D, Sedlyarov V, Wolf G, Crawford M, Everley R, ... Steppan CM. Nat Rev Drug Discov. 2020 Jul;19(7):429-430. doi: 10.1038/d41573-020-00056-6. PubMed 32265506.
Backbone
  Vector backbone: pDONR221
  Backbone manufacturer: Thermo Fisher Scientific
  Backbone size w/o insert (bp): 2550
  Vector type: Mammalian Expression
Growth in bacteria
  Bacterial resistance: Kanamycin, 50 μg/mL
  Growth temperature: 37°C
  Growth strain: Stbl3
  Copy number: High Copy
Gene/Insert
  Gene/Insert name: ANKH (alt name: HANK, ANK, CPPDD, SLC62A1, CCAL2, CMDJ)
  Species: H. sapiens (human)
  Insert size (bp): 1476
  Entrez Gene: ANKH (a.k.a. ANK, CMDJ, HANK, MANK, CCAL2, CPPDD, FLJ27166)
  Cloning method: Gateway Cloning
  Sequencing primers: 5′ M13-fwd; 3′ M13-rev
Terms and licenses: Academic/Nonprofit Terms; Industry Terms
Depositor comments: For more information on the full Resolute plasmid collection, please see www.addgene.org/depositor-collections/re-solute/. Please provide your feedback on this plasmid to the RESOLUTE consortium by filling out their RESOLUTE repository feedback form: https://forms.office.com/Pages/ResponsePage.aspx?id=0e05yklzmkS7rjFGQL4N7z4feCLQvEJAmVcOCM_u885UN1JJRko0Ukg4TVQwNTZLOUxPQVJWT1NHUCQlQCN0PWcu
How to cite: pDONR221-ANKH was a gift from RESOLUTE Consortium & Giulio Superti-Furga (Addgene plasmid # 132278 ; http://n2t.net/addgene:132278 ; RRID:Addgene_132278)
