[The description below was written by a language model from this plasmid's Addgene catalogue record and pLannotate feature annotations shown in this document.]
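Description:
pDONR221-ANKH is a Gateway entry clone built on the pDONR221 backbone, carrying a codon-optimized open reading frame for human ANKH (also listed as SLC62A1, ANK, HANK). ANKH is a membrane protein that regulates intra- and extracellular inorganic pyrophosphate levels, probably by acting as a pyrophosphate transporter. The plasmid is about 4.0 kb and is propagated in E. coli through a high-copy ColE1/pUC-type origin, with selection by a kanamycin resistance gene (aminoglycoside phosphotransferase). Although the catalogue lists the vector type as mammalian expression, the annotated features show no eukaryotic promoter or polyadenylation signal. The construct is therefore a shuttle for the ORF rather than an expression plasmid in its own right.

The 1,476 bp ANKH coding sequence lies between attL1 and attL2, the recombination sites used in the Gateway LR reaction. LR Clonase can thus transfer the ORF directionally into any attR-containing destination vector, which then supplies the promoter, tags and selection markers. Upstream of the cassette are the rrnB T1 and T2 transcription terminators, which insulate the insert from read-through transcription in bacteria. A T7 promoter lies beyond attL2, oriented back toward the insert. The short lacI and lacZα fragments are backbone remnants. No epitope tags or reporters are annotated.

The depositor's sequence and the repository's sequencing result give identical feature maps, differing by only three nucleotides immediately after the ORF and before attL2. The plasmid belongs to a consortium collection of solute carrier transporter clones intended for subcloning into custom expression vectors.
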