Features (pLannotate 1.2.2; 10 found; start..end, strand, type, name):
    121..213     +  CDS            lacI (fragment): lac repressor; lacI; The lac repressor binds to the lac operator to inhibit transcription in E. coli. This inhibition can be relieved by adding lactose or isopropyl-β-D-thiogalactopyranoside (IPTG).
    268..295     -  terminator     rrnB T2 terminator: transcription terminator T2 from the E. coli rrnB gene
    427..470     +  terminator     rrnB T1 terminator: Escherichia coli rrnB; transcription terminator T1 from the E. coli rrnB gene
    517..553     -  CDS            lacZα (fragment): LacZα fragment of β-galactosidase; lacZ fragment
    569..668     +  protein_bind   attL1: mutant version of attL; recombination site for the Gateway® LR reaction LR Clonase™
    674..2149    +  CDS            ANKH: ANKH_HUMAN - Also known as KIAA1581. Experimental evidence at transcript level: Swiss-Prot protein existence level 2. Regulates intra- and extracellular levels of inorganic pyrophosphate (PPi), probably functioning as PPi transporter. From Homo sapiens (Human).
   2154..2253    -  protein_bind   attL2: mutant version of attL; recombination site for the Gateway® LR reaction LR Clonase™
   2271..2289    -  promoter       T7 promoter: promoter for bacteriophage T7 RNA polymerase
   2423..3232    +  CDS            KanR: aminoglycoside phosphotransferase; aph(3')-Ia; confers resistance to kanamycin in bacteria or G418 (Geneticin®) in eukaryotes
   3379..3967    +  rep_origin     ori: high-copy-number ColE1/pMB1/pBR322/pUC origin of replication
>Addgene plasmid #132278 | pDONR221-ANKH | depositor full sequence | sequence record 253955 | Full Sequence
CTTTCCTGCGTTATCCCCTGATTCTGTGGATAACCGTATTACCGCCTTTGAGTGAGCTGATACCGCTCGC
CGCAGCCGAACGACCGAGCGCAGCGAGTCAGTGAGCGAGGAAGCGGAAGAGCGCCCAATACGCAAACCGC
CTCTCCCCGCGCGTTGGCCGATTCATTAATGCAGCTGGCACGACAGGTTTCCCGACTGGAAAGCGGGCAG
TGAGCGCAACGCAATTAATACGCGTACCGCTAGCCAGGAAGAGTTTGTAGAAACGCAAAAAGGCCATCCG
TCAGGATGGCCTTCTGCTTAGTTTGATGCCTGGCAGTTTATGGCGGGCGTCCTGCCCGCCACCCTCCGGG
CCGTTGCTTCACAACGTTCAAATCCGCTCCCGGCGGATTTGTCCTACTCAGGAGAGCGTTCACCGACAAA
CAACAGATAAAACGAAAGGCCCAGTCTTCCGACTGAGCCTTTCGTTTTATTTGATGCCTGGCAGTTCCCT
ACTCTCGCGTTAACGCTAGCATGGATGTTTTCCCAGTCACGACGTTGTAAAACGACGGCCAGTCTTAAGC
TCGGGCCCCAAATAATGATTTTATTTTGACTGATAGTGACCTGTTCGTTGCAACACATTGATGAGCAATG
CTTTTTTATAATGCCAACTTTGTACAAAAAAGCAGGCTCCACCATGGTGAAGTTCCCTGCCCTGACCCAC
TACTGGCCACTGATCCGGTTTCTGGTGCCCCTGGGCATCACAAACATCGCCATCGACTTCGGCGAGCAGG
CCCTGAATAGAGGCATCGCCGCCGTGAAGGAGGATGCCGTGGAGATGCTGGCCTCCTACGGCCTGGCCTA
TTCTCTGATGAAGTTCTTTACCGGCCCCATGAGCGACTTCAAGAACGTGGGCCTGGTGTTTGTGAATTCC
AAGAGGGATCGCACCAAGGCCGTGCTGTGCATGGTGGTGGCAGGAGCAATCGCAGCCGTGTTCCACACAC
TGATCGCCTACAGCGACCTGGGCTACTATATCATCAACAAGCTGCACCACGTGGATGAGTCTGTGGGCAG
CAAGACCCGGAGAGCCTTTCTGTACCTGGCCGCCTTCCCTTTTATGGACGCCATGGCCTGGACACACGCC
GGCATCCTGCTGAAGCACAAGTATTCCTTCCTGGTGGGCTGCGCCTCCATCTCTGATGTGATCGCCCAGG
TGGTGTTTGTGGCCATCCTGCTGCACTCTCACCTGGAGTGTAGGGAGCCTCTGCTGATCCCAATCCTGAG
CCTGTATATGGGCGCCCTGGTGCGCTGCACCACCCTGTGCCTGGGCTACTATAAGAACATCCACGACATC
ATCCCCGATAGGAGCGGACCTGAGCTGGGAGGCGACGCAACCATCAGGAAGATGCTGTCCTTCTGGTGGC
CACTGGCCCTGATCCTGGCAACACAGCGGATCTCTAGACCTATCGTGAATCTGTTTGTGAGCAGGGATCT
GGGAGGAAGCTCCGCCGCAACCGAGGCAGTGGCCATCCTGACCGCCACATACCCAGTGGGCCACATGCCC
TATGGCTGGCTGACCGAGATCCGCGCCGTGTACCCTGCCTTCGACAAGAACAATCCAAGCAACAAGCTGG
TGAGCACCTCCAATACCGTGACAGCCGCCCACATCAAGAAGTTCACCTTCGTGTGCATGGCCCTGTCCCT
GACCCTGTGCTTCGTGATGTTTTGGACACCTAACGTGAGCGAGAAGATCCTGATCGACATCATCGGCGTG
GATTTCGCCTTTGCCGAGCTGTGCGTGGTGCCACTGCGGATCTTCTCTTTCTTTCCAGTGCCCGTGACCG
TGAGAGCCCACCTGACAGGCTGGCTGATGACCCTGAAGAAGACATTTGTGCTGGCCCCATCTAGCGTGCT
GCGGATCATCGTGCTGATCGCCTCCCTGGTGGTGCTGCCATATCTGGGAGTGCACGGAGCCACCCTGGGA
GTGGGCTCCCTGCTGGCCGGCTTTGTGGGCGAGTCTACAATGGTGGCCATCGCCGCCTGTTACGTGTATC
GGAAGCAGAAGAAGAAGATGGAGAACGAGAGCGCCACCGAGGGAGAGGACTCCGCCATGACAGATATGCC
CCCTACCGAGGAGGTGACAGATATCGTGGAGATGAGGGAGGAGAATGAGTGAGACCCAGCTTTCTTGTAC
AAAGTTGGCATTATAAGAAAGCATTGCTTATCAATTTGTTGCAACGAACAGGTCACTATCAGTCAAAATA
AAATCATTATTTGCCATCCAGCTGATATCCCCTATAGTGAGTCGTATTACATGGTCATAGCTGTTTCCTG
GCAGCTCTGGCCCGTGTCTCAAAATCTCTGATGTTACATTGCACAAGATAAAATAATATCATCATGAACA
ATAAAACTGTCTGCTTACATAAACAGTAATACAAGGGGTGTTATGAGCCATATTCAACGGGAAACGTCGA
GGCCGCGATTAAATTCCAACATGGATGCTGATTTATATGGGTATAAATGGGCTCGCGATAATGTCGGGCA
ATCAGGTGCGACAATCTATCGCTTGTATGGGAAGCCCGATGCGCCAGAGTTGTTTCTGAAACATGGCAAA
GGTAGCGTTGCCAATGATGTTACAGATGAGATGGTCAGACTAAACTGGCTGACGGAATTTATGCCTCTTC
CGACCATCAAGCATTTTATCCGTACTCCTGATGATGCATGGTTACTCACCACTGCGATCCCCGGAAAAAC
AGCATTCCAGGTATTAGAAGAATATCCTGATTCAGGTGAAAATATTGTTGATGCGCTGGCAGTGTTCCTG
CGCCGGTTGCATTCGATTCCTGTTTGTAATTGTCCTTTTAACAGCGATCGCGTATTTCGTCTCGCTCAGG
CGCAATCACGAATGAATAACGGTTTGGTTGATGCGAGTGATTTTGATGACGAGCGTAATGGCTGGCCTGT
TGAACAAGTCTGGAAAGAAATGCATAAACTTTTGCCATTCTCACCGGATTCAGTCGTCACTCATGGTGAT
TTCTCACTTGATAACCTTATTTTTGACGAGGGGAAATTAATAGGTTGTATTGATGTTGGACGAGTCGGAA
TCGCAGACCGATACCAGGATCTTGCCATCCTATGGAACTGCCTCGGTGAGTTTTCTCCTTCATTACAGAA
ACGGCTTTTTCAAAAATATGGTATTGATAATCCTGATATGAATAAATTGCAGTTTCATTTGATGCTCGAT
GAGTTTTTCTAATCAGAATTGGTTAATTGGTTGTAACACTGGCAGAGCATTACGCTGACTTGACGGGACG
GCGCAAGCTCATGACCAAAATCCCTTAACGTGAGTTACGCGTCGTTCCACTGAGCGTCAGACCCCGTAGA
AAAGATCAAAGGATCTTCTTGAGATCCTTTTTTTCTGCGCGTAATCTGCTGCTTGCAAACAAAAAAACCA
CCGCTACCAGCGGTGGTTTGTTTGCCGGATCAAGAGCTACCAACTCTTTTTCCGAAGGTAACTGGCTTCA
GCAGAGCGCAGATACCAAATACTGTTCTTCTAGTGTAGCCGTAGTTAGGCCACCACTTCAAGAACTCTGT
AGCACCGCCTACATACCTCGCTCTGCTAATCCTGTTACCAGTGGCTGCTGCCAGTGGCGATAAGTCGTGT
CTTACCGGGTTGGACTCAAGACGATAGTTACCGGATAAGGCGCAGCGGTCGGGCTGAACGGGGGGTTCGT
GCACACAGCCCAGCTTGGAGCGAACGACCTACACCGAACTGAGATACCTACAGCGTGAGCTATGAGAAAG
CGCCACGCTTCCCGAAGGGAGAAAGGCGGACAGGTATCCGGTAAGCGGCAGGGTCGGAACAGGAGAGCGC
ACGAGGGAGCTTCCAGGGGGAAACGCCTGGTATCTTTATAGTCCTGTCGGGTTTCGCCACCTCTGACTTG
AGCGTCGATTTTTGTGATGCTCGTCAGGGGGGCGGAGCCTATGGAAAAACGCCAGCAACGCGGCCTTTTT
ACGGTTCCTGGCCTTTTGCTGGCCTTTTGCTCACATGTT
