Features (pLannotate 1.2.2; 10 found; start..end, strand, type, name):
    121..213     +  CDS            lacI (fragment): lac repressor; lacI; The lac repressor binds to the lac operator to inhibit transcription in E. coli. This inhibition can be relieved by adding lactose or isopropyl-β-D-thiogalactopyranoside (IPTG).
    268..295     -  terminator     rrnB T2 terminator: transcription terminator T2 from the E. coli rrnB gene
    427..470     +  terminator     rrnB T1 terminator: Escherichia coli rrnB; transcription terminator T1 from the E. coli rrnB gene
    517..553     -  CDS            lacZα (fragment): LacZα fragment of β-galactosidase; lacZ fragment
    569..668     +  protein_bind   attL1: mutant version of attL; recombination site for the Gateway® LR reaction LR Clonase™
    674..2149    +  CDS            ANKH: ANKH_HUMAN - Also known as KIAA1581. Experimental evidence at transcript level: Swiss-Prot protein existence level 2. Regulates intra- and extracellular levels of inorganic pyrophosphate (PPi), probably functioning as PPi transporter. From Homo sapiens (Human).
   2151..2250    -  protein_bind   attL2: mutant version of attL; recombination site for the Gateway® LR reaction LR Clonase™
   2268..2286    -  promoter       T7 promoter: promoter for bacteriophage T7 RNA polymerase
   2420..3229    +  CDS            KanR: aminoglycoside phosphotransferase; aph(3')-Ia; confers resistance to kanamycin in bacteria or G418 (Geneticin®) in eukaryotes
   3376..3964    +  rep_origin     ori: high-copy-number ColE1/pMB1/pBR322/pUC origin of replication
>Addgene plasmid #132278 | pDONR221-ANKH | addgene full sequence | sequence record 262989 | Addgene NGS Result
CTTTCCTGCGTTATCCCCTGATTCTGTGGATAACCGTATTACCGCCTTTGAGTGAGCTGATACCGCTCGC
CGCAGCCGAACGACCGAGCGCAGCGAGTCAGTGAGCGAGGAAGCGGAAGAGCGCCCAATACGCAAACCGC
CTCTCCCCGCGCGTTGGCCGATTCATTAATGCAGCTGGCACGACAGGTTTCCCGACTGGAAAGCGGGCAG
TGAGCGCAACGCAATTAATACGCGTACCGCTAGCCAGGAAGAGTTTGTAGAAACGCAAAAAGGCCATCCG
TCAGGATGGCCTTCTGCTTAGTTTGATGCCTGGCAGTTTATGGCGGGCGTCCTGCCCGCCACCCTCCGGG
CCGTTGCTTCACAACGTTCAAATCCGCTCCCGGCGGATTTGTCCTACTCAGGAGAGCGTTCACCGACAAA
CAACAGATAAAACGAAAGGCCCAGTCTTCCGACTGAGCCTTTCGTTTTATTTGATGCCTGGCAGTTCCCT
ACTCTCGCGTTAACGCTAGCATGGATGTTTTCCCAGTCACGACGTTGTAAAACGACGGCCAGTCTTAAGC
TCGGGCCCCAAATAATGATTTTATTTTGACTGATAGTGACCTGTTCGTTGCAACACATTGATGAGCAATG
CTTTTTTATAATGCCAACTTTGTACAAAAAAGCAGGCTCCACCATGGTGAAGTTCCCTGCCCTGACCCAC
TACTGGCCACTGATCCGGTTTCTGGTGCCCCTGGGCATCACAAACATCGCCATCGACTTCGGCGAGCAGG
CCCTGAATAGAGGCATCGCCGCCGTGAAGGAGGATGCCGTGGAGATGCTGGCCTCCTACGGCCTGGCCTA
TTCTCTGATGAAGTTCTTTACCGGCCCCATGAGCGACTTCAAGAACGTGGGCCTGGTGTTTGTGAATTCC
AAGAGGGATCGCACCAAGGCCGTGCTGTGCATGGTGGTGGCAGGAGCAATCGCAGCCGTGTTCCACACAC
TGATCGCCTACAGCGACCTGGGCTACTATATCATCAACAAGCTGCACCACGTGGATGAGTCTGTGGGCAG
CAAGACCCGGAGAGCCTTTCTGTACCTGGCCGCCTTCCCTTTTATGGACGCCATGGCCTGGACACACGCC
GGCATCCTGCTGAAGCACAAGTATTCCTTCCTGGTGGGCTGCGCCTCCATCTCTGATGTGATCGCCCAGG
TGGTGTTTGTGGCCATCCTGCTGCACTCTCACCTGGAGTGTAGGGAGCCTCTGCTGATCCCAATCCTGAG
CCTGTATATGGGCGCCCTGGTGCGCTGCACCACCCTGTGCCTGGGCTACTATAAGAACATCCACGACATC
ATCCCCGATAGGAGCGGACCTGAGCTGGGAGGCGACGCAACCATCAGGAAGATGCTGTCCTTCTGGTGGC
CACTGGCCCTGATCCTGGCAACACAGCGGATCTCTAGACCTATCGTGAATCTGTTTGTGAGCAGGGATCT
GGGAGGAAGCTCCGCCGCAACCGAGGCAGTGGCCATCCTGACCGCCACATACCCAGTGGGCCACATGCCC
TATGGCTGGCTGACCGAGATCCGCGCCGTGTACCCTGCCTTCGACAAGAACAATCCAAGCAACAAGCTGG
TGAGCACCTCCAATACCGTGACAGCCGCCCACATCAAGAAGTTCACCTTCGTGTGCATGGCCCTGTCCCT
GACCCTGTGCTTCGTGATGTTTTGGACACCTAACGTGAGCGAGAAGATCCTGATCGACATCATCGGCGTG
GATTTCGCCTTTGCCGAGCTGTGCGTGGTGCCACTGCGGATCTTCTCTTTCTTTCCAGTGCCCGTGACCG
TGAGAGCCCACCTGACAGGCTGGCTGATGACCCTGAAGAAGACATTTGTGCTGGCCCCATCTAGCGTGCT
GCGGATCATCGTGCTGATCGCCTCCCTGGTGGTGCTGCCATATCTGGGAGTGCACGGAGCCACCCTGGGA
GTGGGCTCCCTGCTGGCCGGCTTTGTGGGCGAGTCTACAATGGTGGCCATCGCCGCCTGTTACGTGTATC
GGAAGCAGAAGAAGAAGATGGAGAACGAGAGCGCCACCGAGGGAGAGGACTCCGCCATGACAGATATGCC
CCCTACCGAGGAGGTGACAGATATCGTGGAGATGAGGGAGGAGAATGAGGACCCAGCTTTCTTGTACAAA
GTTGGCATTATAAGAAAGCATTGCTTATCAATTTGTTGCAACGAACAGGTCACTATCAGTCAAAATAAAA
TCATTATTTGCCATCCAGCTGATATCCCCTATAGTGAGTCGTATTACATGGTCATAGCTGTTTCCTGGCA
GCTCTGGCCCGTGTCTCAAAATCTCTGATGTTACATTGCACAAGATAAAAATATATCATCATGAACAATA
AAACTGTCTGCTTACATAAACAGTAATACAAGGGGTGTTATGAGCCATATTCAACGGGAAACGTCGAGGC
CGCGATTAAATTCCAACATGGATGCTGATTTATATGGGTATAAATGGGCTCGCGATAATGTCGGGCAATC
AGGTGCGACAATCTATCGCTTGTATGGGAAGCCCGATGCGCCAGAGTTGTTTCTGAAACATGGCAAAGGT
AGCGTTGCCAATGATGTTACAGATGAGATGGTCAGACTAAACTGGCTGACGGAATTTATGCCTCTTCCGA
CCATCAAGCATTTTATCCGTACTCCTGATGATGCATGGTTACTCACCACTGCGATCCCCGGAAAAACAGC
ATTCCAGGTATTAGAAGAATATCCTGATTCAGGTGAAAATATTGTTGATGCGCTGGCAGTGTTCCTGCGC
CGGTTGCATTCGATTCCTGTTTGTAATTGTCCTTTTAACAGCGATCGCGTATTTCGTCTCGCTCAGGCGC
AATCACGAATGAATAACGGTTTGGTTGATGCGAGTGATTTTGATGACGAGCGTAATGGCTGGCCTGTTGA
ACAAGTCTGGAAAGAAATGCATAAACTTTTGCCATTCTCACCGGATTCAGTCGTCACTCATGGTGATTTC
TCACTTGATAACCTTATTTTTGACGAGGGGAAATTAATAGGTTGTATTGATGTTGGACGAGTCGGAATCG
CAGACCGATACCAGGATCTTGCCATCCTATGGAACTGCCTCGGTGAGTTTTCTCCTTCATTACAGAAACG
GCTTTTTCAAAAATATGGTATTGATAATCCTGATATGAATAAATTGCAGTTTCATTTGATGCTCGATGAG
TTTTTCTAATCAGAATTGGTTAATTGGTTGTAACACTGGCAGAGCATTACGCTGACTTGACGGGACGGCG
CAAGCTCATGACCAAAATCCCTTAACGTGAGTTACGCGTCGTTCCACTGAGCGTCAGACCCCGTAGAAAA
GATCAAAGGATCTTCTTGAGATCCTTTTTTTCTGCGCGTAATCTGCTGCTTGCAAACAAAAAAACCACCG
CTACCAGCGGTGGTTTGTTTGCCGGATCAAGAGCTACCAACTCTTTTTCCGAAGGTAACTGGCTTCAGCA
GAGCGCAGATACCAAATACTGTTCTTCTAGTGTAGCCGTAGTTAGGCCACCACTTCAAGAACTCTGTAGC
ACCGCCTACATACCTCGCTCTGCTAATCCTGTTACCAGTGGCTGCTGCCAGTGGCGATAAGTCGTGTCTT
ACCGGGTTGGACTCAAGACGATAGTTACCGGATAAGGCGCAGCGGTCGGGCTGAACGGGGGGTTCGTGCA
CACAGCCCAGCTTGGAGCGAACGACCTACACCGAACTGAGATACCTACAGCGTGAGCTATGAGAAAGCGC
CACGCTTCCCGAAGGGAGAAAGGCGGACAGGTATCCGGTAAGCGGCAGGGTCGGAACAGGAGAGCGCACG
AGGGAGCTTCCAGGGGGAAACGCCTGGTATCTTTATAGTCCTGTCGGGTTTCGCCACCTCTGACTTGAGC
GTCGATTTTTGTGATGCTCGTCAGGGGGGCGGAGCCTATGGAAAAACGCCAGCAACGCGGCCTTTTTACG
GTTCCTGGCCTTTTGCTGGCCTTTTGCTCACATGTT
