>Addgene plasmid #132278 | pDONR221-ANKH | depositor partial sequence | sequence record 253956 | Codon-optimized ORF of ANKH
ATGGTGAAGTTCCCTGCCCTGACCCACTACTGGCCACTGATCCGGTTTCTGGTGCCCCTGGGCATCACAA
ACATCGCCATCGACTTCGGCGAGCAGGCCCTGAATAGAGGCATCGCCGCCGTGAAGGAGGATGCCGTGGA
GATGCTGGCCTCCTACGGCCTGGCCTATTCTCTGATGAAGTTCTTTACCGGCCCCATGAGCGACTTCAAG
AACGTGGGCCTGGTGTTTGTGAATTCCAAGAGGGATCGCACCAAGGCCGTGCTGTGCATGGTGGTGGCAG
GAGCAATCGCAGCCGTGTTCCACACACTGATCGCCTACAGCGACCTGGGCTACTATATCATCAACAAGCT
GCACCACGTGGATGAGTCTGTGGGCAGCAAGACCCGGAGAGCCTTTCTGTACCTGGCCGCCTTCCCTTTT
ATGGACGCCATGGCCTGGACACACGCCGGCATCCTGCTGAAGCACAAGTATTCCTTCCTGGTGGGCTGCG
CCTCCATCTCTGATGTGATCGCCCAGGTGGTGTTTGTGGCCATCCTGCTGCACTCTCACCTGGAGTGTAG
GGAGCCTCTGCTGATCCCAATCCTGAGCCTGTATATGGGCGCCCTGGTGCGCTGCACCACCCTGTGCCTG
GGCTACTATAAGAACATCCACGACATCATCCCCGATAGGAGCGGACCTGAGCTGGGAGGCGACGCAACCA
TCAGGAAGATGCTGTCCTTCTGGTGGCCACTGGCCCTGATCCTGGCAACACAGCGGATCTCTAGACCTAT
CGTGAATCTGTTTGTGAGCAGGGATCTGGGAGGAAGCTCCGCCGCAACCGAGGCAGTGGCCATCCTGACC
GCCACATACCCAGTGGGCCACATGCCCTATGGCTGGCTGACCGAGATCCGCGCCGTGTACCCTGCCTTCG
ACAAGAACAATCCAAGCAACAAGCTGGTGAGCACCTCCAATACCGTGACAGCCGCCCACATCAAGAAGTT
CACCTTCGTGTGCATGGCCCTGTCCCTGACCCTGTGCTTCGTGATGTTTTGGACACCTAACGTGAGCGAG
AAGATCCTGATCGACATCATCGGCGTGGATTTCGCCTTTGCCGAGCTGTGCGTGGTGCCACTGCGGATCT
TCTCTTTCTTTCCAGTGCCCGTGACCGTGAGAGCCCACCTGACAGGCTGGCTGATGACCCTGAAGAAGAC
ATTTGTGCTGGCCCCATCTAGCGTGCTGCGGATCATCGTGCTGATCGCCTCCCTGGTGGTGCTGCCATAT
CTGGGAGTGCACGGAGCCACCCTGGGAGTGGGCTCCCTGCTGGCCGGCTTTGTGGGCGAGTCTACAATGG
TGGCCATCGCCGCCTGTTACGTGTATCGGAAGCAGAAGAAGAAGATGGAGAACGAGAGCGCCACCGAGGG
AGAGGACTCCGCCATGACAGATATGCCCCCTACCGAGGAGGTGACAGATATCGTGGAGATGAGGGAGGAG
AATGAG
